>Addgene plasmid #223140 | pBK1295-AAV-EFSNC-dCjCas9-HP1a(72-177) | addgene full sequence | sequence record 442863 | Addgene NGS Result
CCTGCAGGCAGCTGCGCGCTCGCTCGCTCACTGAGGCCGCCCGGGCGTCGGGCGACCTTTGGTCGCCCGG
CCTCAGTGAGCGAGCGAGCGCGCAGAGAGGGAGTGGCCAACTCCATCACTAGGGGTTCCTGCGGCCTCTA
GCTAGGTCTTGAAAGGAGTGGGAATTGGCTCCGGTGCCCGTCAGTGGGCAGAGCGCACATCGCCCACAGT
CCCCGAGAAGTTGGGGGGAGGGGTCGGCAATTGATCCGGTGCCTAGAGAAGGTGGCGCGGGGTAAACTGG
GAAAGTGATGTCGTGTACTGGCTCCGCCTTTTTCCCGAGGGTGGGGGAGAACCGTATATAAGTGCAGTAG
TCGCCGTGAACGTTCTTTTTCGCAACGGGTTTGCCGCCAGAACACAGGACCGGTGCCACCATGGACTACA
AAGACCATGACGGTGATTATAAAGATCATGACATCGATTACAAGGATGACGATGACAAGGGTGGATCGCC
AAAGAAAAAGAGGAAAGTCGGCAGTGGACCTAAAAAGAAACGAAAGGTTGAAGCGGGATCCGCCCGCATC
CTCGCTTTCGCCATCGGAATCTCTAGTATCGGATGGGCCTTCTCTGAAAACGACGAACTGAAAGACTGCG
GCGTGAGAATCTTCACAAAGGTTGAAAACCCTAAAACAGGCGAGTCTTTAGCTCTGCCACGTAGGTTGGC
CCGCTCCGCCCGAAAAAGGCTGGCTCGGCGGAAGGCTCGCCTCAACCACTTGAAGCATTTGATAGCTAAT
GAGTTCAAACTGAACTACGAAGATTACCAGTCCTTCGACGAGTCATTGGCAAAAGCCTACAAAGGCAGCC
TTATCAGTCCTTATGAGTTGAGATTTCGCGCACTCAACGAACTGCTTTCTAAGCAAGACTTTGCTAGGGT
CATTCTGCACATCGCAAAACGGCGAGGTTATGACGATATCAAGAACTCCGACGATAAAGAAAAGGGAGCC
ATTCTCAAGGCGATCAAACAGAATGAGGAAAAATTGGCAAACTACCAGAGTGTGGGCGAGTATCTGTATA
AAGAGTATTTCCAGAAGTTTAAGGAAAACAGCAAGGAGTTTACAAACGTCAGAAATAAAAAGGAGTCTTA
CGAGAGATGCATCGCGCAGTCATTCCTCAAAGATGAGCTGAAGCTGATATTTAAGAAGCAACGCGAATTT
GGTTTCTCATTCTCTAAGAAGTTCGAAGAGGAGGTTCTTTCCGTGGCGTTTTACAAGAGGGCGCTCAAAG
ACTTCTCCCACCTGGTTGGTAACTGTAGTTTCTTCACGGATGAGAAGCGAGCTCCCAAAAATTCTCCCCT
GGCTTTCATGTTTGTTGCCCTGACTCGGATCATTAACCTGCTGAACAACCTGAAAAATACTGAAGGGATC
TTGTATACGAAGGACGACCTAAATGCACTCCTGAATGAAGTGCTCAAAAACGGAACTCTAACCTATAAAC
AGACCAAGAAATTACTGGGGCTCTCTGACGACTACGAGTTCAAGGGCGAGAAGGGTACTTATTTTATCGA
ATTCAAAAAGTATAAGGAGTTCATTAAAGCATTGGGGGAACACAACCTCAGCCAGGACGATCTCAATGAA
ATTGCCAAGGACATCACGCTGATTAAAGACGAGATAAAACTGAAAAAGGCACTGGCCAAGTATGACCTCA
ACCAGAACCAGATCGACTCTCTGTCCAAGCTGGAGTTCAAAGACCACCTAAACATATCCTTCAAAGCCCT
GAAACTGGTCACCCCTCTAATGCTCGAAGGAAAAAAATACGACGAGGCGTGTAATGAACTGAATCTTAAG
GTGGCCATCAATGAGGATAAGAAGGACTTTCTTCCAGCCTTTAACGAGACATATTACAAAGACGAGGTCA
CAAACCCGGTTGTGCTGAGGGCCATAAAAGAGTATCGGAAGGTTCTGAATGCCCTCCTGAAGAAGTACGG
CAAAGTGCACAAAATAAATATCGAATTGGCTAGGGAGGTGGGGAAGAACCATTCTCAGCGAGCAAAGATC
GAGAAAGAGCAGAATGAGAACTACAAAGCCAAGAAAGACGCCGAACTGGAGTGCGAAAAGCTGGGGCTTA
AAATAAACAGTAAAAACATCCTGAAATTAAGATTGTTCAAAGAGCAAAAGGAGTTTTGCGCCTACTCAGG
GGAAAAAATCAAAATATCAGACCTGCAGGACGAGAAAATGCTGGAGATCGACGCCATCTATCCGTATAGC
AGGTCATTTGACGATTCCTACATGAACAAAGTGCTTGTGTTTACCAAACAGAACCAAGAAAAGCTGAACC
AAACCCCCTTTGAGGCTTTCGGAAACGACTCAGCCAAGTGGCAGAAAATCGAAGTCCTAGCCAAGAATCT
GCCTACAAAAAAACAAAAGAGGATTCTTGATAAGAACTATAAGGACAAGGAACAGAAAAACTTTAAAGAC
AGGAACCTGAATGACACGAGGTACATTGCGCGACTGGTTCTAAACTATACCAAAGACTACCTGGATTTCC
TCCCTCTGAGCGACGACGAGAATACTAAACTGAATGATACCCAGAAAGGCTCAAAGGTCCACGTTGAGGC
TAAGTCCGGGATGCTGACTAGCGCCCTCCGCCACACGTGGGGCTTCAGCGCCAAAGATCGGAATAATCAT
CTTCATCACGCTATTGATGCAGTAATCATAGCCTACGCTAACAACAGCATCGTGAAAGCCTTCTCCGATT
TCAAGAAAGAACAGGAGTCTAATAGCGCCGAGTTGTACGCCAAGAAAATTTCCGAATTGGACTATAAAAA
TAAGAGAAAATTCTTCGAACCCTTCTCCGGGTTTCGCCAAAAGGTCTTAGATAAGATCGACGAGATTTTC
GTTTCCAAGCCCGAAAGAAAAAAGCCTTCAGGGGCACTGCACGAAGAGACATTCCGCAAGGAAGAGGAAT
TTTACCAATCTTACGGTGGTAAAGAGGGAGTTCTGAAGGCTCTGGAGCTTGGGAAGATCCGCAAGGTAAA
CGGGAAAATCGTGAAAAACGGGGACATGTTCAGGGTGGATATCTTCAAGCACAAAAAGACCAACAAGTTC
TACGCAGTACCCATCTACACTATGGATTTCGCTTTAAAGGTTCTCCCAAATAAGGCGGTGGCTCGATCGA
AGAAAGGAGAGATCAAGGACTGGATCTTAATGGATGAAAATTACGAGTTTTGCTTCTCGCTCTACAAAGA
TAGCCTGATTCTGATCCAGACAAAAGACATGCAGGAACCAGAATTTGTTTATTATAACGCCTTCACGAGC
AGTACAGTGTCCCTGATTGTGAGCAAGCATGATAACAAGTTCGAGACTCTGTCTAAGAATCAGAAAATCC
TTTTCAAGAACGCCAACGAGAAGGAGGTCATCGCAAAGTCAATTGGCATCCAAAACCTGAAGGTGTTCGA
GAAATACATAGTGTCCGCACTCGGTGAAGTAACTAAAGCCGAATTTCGACAGCGCGAGGATTTTAAGAAA
AGCCCCAAGAAGAAGAGAAAGGTGGAGGCCAGCTTAGCATCGGGAGGTGGTTCGGGTGGAGGAAGTGGCG
GGTCAGGGTCGGGTGGCACTAGTAAGATGAAGGAGGGTGAAAATAATAAACCCAGGGAGAAGTCAGAAAG
TAACAAGAGGAAATCCAATTTCTCAAACAGTGCCGATGACATCAAATCTAAAAAAAAGAGAGAGCAGAGC
AATGATATCGCTCGGGGCTTTGAGAGAGGACTGGAACCAGAAAAGATCATTGGGGCAACAGATTCCTGTG
GTGATTTAATGTTCCTAATGAAATGGAAAGACACAGATGAAGCTGACCTGGTTCTTGCAAAAGAAGCTAA
TGTGAAATGTCCACAAATTGTGATAGCATTTTATGAAGAGAGACTGACATGGCATGCATATGCTAGCGGA
GGTGGTTCGCCAAAGAAGAAACGGAAGGTGTGAGCATGCAATAAAACATCTTTGTTTTCATTAGATCTGT
GTGTTGGTTTTTTGTGTGCGGCCGGTACCGAGGGCCTATTTCCCATGATTCCTTCATATTTGCATATACG
ATACAAGGCTGTTAGAGAGATAATTGGAATTAATTTGACTGTAAACACAAAGATATTAGTACAAAATACG
TGACGTAGAAAGTAATAATTTCTTGGGTAGTTTGCAGTTTTAAAATTATGTTTTAAAATGGACTATCATA
TGCTTACCGTAACTTGAAAGTATTTCGATTTCTTGGCTTTATATATCTTGTGGAAAGGACGAAACACCGG
AGACCACGGCAGGTCTCAGTTTTAGTCCCTGAAAAGGGACTAAAATAAAGAGTTTGCGGGACTCTGCGGG
GTTACAATCCCCTAAAACCGCTTTTTTGCGGCCGCAGGAACCCCTAGTGATGGAGTTGGCCACTCCCTCT
CTGCGCGCTCGCTCGCTCACTGAGGCCGGGCGACCAAAGGTCGCCCGACGCCCGGGCTTTGCCCGGGCGG
CCTCAGTGAGCGAGCGAGCGCGCAGCTGCCTGCAGGGGCGCCTGATGCGGTATTTTCTCCTTACGCATCT
GTGCGGTATTTCACACCGCATA
[95 nt withheld, positions 4573-4667]
T
[46 nt withheld, positions 4669-4714]
C
[141 nt withheld, positions 4716-4856]
CCTTTGACGTTGGAGTCCACGTTCTTT
[37 nt withheld, positions 4884-4920]
ACTCTATCTCGGGCTATTCTTTTGATTTATAAGGGATTTTGCCGATTTCGGTCTATTGGTTAAAAAATGA
GCTGATTTAACAAAAATTTAACGCGAATTTTAACAAAATATTAACGTTTACAATTTTATGGTGCACTCTC
AGTACAATCTGCTCTGATGCCGCATAGTTAAGCCAGCCCCGACACCCGCCAACACCCGCTGACGCGCCCT
GACGGGCTTGTCTGCTCCCGGCATCCGCTTACAGACAAGCTGTGACCGTCTCCGGGAGCTGCATGTGTCA
GAGGTTTTCACCGTCATCACCGAAACGCGCGAGACGAAAGGGCCTCGTGATACGCCTATTTTTATAGGTT
AATGTCATGATAATAATGGTTTCTTAGACGTCAGGTGGCACTTTTCGGGGAAATGTGCGCGGAACCCCTA
TTTGTTTATTTTTCTAAATACATTCAAATATGTATCCGCTCATGAGACAATAACCCTGATAAATGCTTCA
ATAATATTGAAAAAGGAAGAGTATGAGTATTCAACATTTCCGTGTCGCCCTTATTCCCTTTTTTGCGGCA
TTTTGCCTTCCTGTTTTTGCTCACCCAGAAACGCTGGTGAAAGTAAAAGATGCTGAAGATCAGTTGGGTG
CACGAGTGGGTTACATCGAACTGGATCTCAACAGCGGTAAGATCCTTGAGAGTTTTCGCCCCGAAGAACG
TTTTCCAATGATGAGCACTTTTAAAGTTCTGCTATGTGGCGCGGTATTATCCCGTATTGACGCCGGGCAA
GAGCAACTCGGTCGCCGCATACACTATTCTCAGAATGACTTGGTTGAGTACTCACCAGTCACAGAAAAGC
ATCTTACGGATGGCATGACAGTAAGAGAATTATGCAGTGCTGCCATAACCATGAGTGATAACACTGCGGC
CAACTTACTTCTGACAACGATCGGAGGACCGAAGGAGCTAACCGCTTTTTTGCACAACATGGGGGATCAT
GTAACTCGCCTTGATCGTTGGGAACCGGAGCTGAATGAAGCCATACCAAACGACGAGCGTGACACCACGA
TGCCTGTAGCAATGGCAACAACGTTGCGCAAACTATTAACTGGCGAACTACTTACTCTAGCTTCCCGGCA
ACAATTAATAGACTGGATGGAGGCGGATAAAGTTGCAGGACCACTTCTGCGCTCGGCCCTTCCGGCTGGC
TGGTTTATTGCTGATAAATCTGGAGCCGGTGAGCGTGGAAGCCGCGGTATCATTGCAGCACTGGGGCCAG
ATGGTAAGCCCTCCCGTATCGTAGTTATCTACACGACGGGGAGTCAGGCAACTATGGATGAACGAAATAG
ACAGATCGCTGAGATAGGTGCCTCACTGATTAAGCATTGGTAACTGTCAGACCAAGTTTACTCATATATA
CTTTAGATTGATTTAAAACTTCATTTTTAATTTAAAAGGATCTAGGTGAAGATCCTTTTTGATAATCTCA
TGACCAAAATCCCTTAACGTGAGTTTTCGTTCCACTGAGCGTCAGACCCCGTAGAAAAGATCAAAGGATC
TTCTTGAGATCCTTTTTTTCTGCGCGTAATCTGCTGCTTGCAAACAAAAAAACCACCGCTACCAGCGGTG
GTTTGTTTGCCGGATCAAGAGCTACCAACTCTTTTTCCGAAGGTAACTGGCTTCAGCAGAGCGCAGATAC
CAAATACTGTTCTTCTAGTGTAGCCGTAGTTAGGCCACCACTTCAAGAACTCTGTAGCACCGCCTACATA
CCTCGCTCTGCTAATCCTGTTACCAGTGGCTGCTGCCAGTGGCGATAAGTCGTGTCTTACCGGGTTGGAC
TCAAGACGATAGTTACCGGATAAGGCGCAGCGGTCGGGCTGAACGGGGGGTTCGTGCACACAGCCCAGCT
TGGAGCGAACGACCTACACCGAACTGAGATACCTACAGCGTGAGCTATGAGAAAGCGCCACGCTTCCCGA
AGGGAGAAAGGCGGACAGGTATCCGGTAAGCGGCAGGGTCGGAACAGGAGAGCGCACGAGGGAGCTTCCA
GGGGGAAACGCCTGGTATCTTTATAGTCCTGTCGGGTTTCGCCACCTCTGACTTGAGCGTCGATTTTTGT
GATGCTCGTCAGGGGGGCGGAGCCTATGGAAAAACGCCAGCAACGCGGCCTTTTTACGGTTCCTGGCCTT
TTGCTGGCCTTTTGCTCACATGT
Features (pLannotate 1.2.2; 18 found; start..end, strand, type, name):
     12..39      +  repeat_region  AAV2 ITR (fragment): inverted terminal repeat of adeno-associated virus serotype 2 inverted
     68..95      +  repeat_region  AAV2 ITR (fragment): inverted terminal repeat of adeno-associated virus serotype 2 inverted
    142..160     +  CDS            small t antigen (fragment): SV40 (simian virus 40) small t antigen
    186..397     +  promoter       EF-1α core promoter: core promoter for human elongation factor EF-1α
    414..479     +  CDS            3xFLAG: three tandem FLAG® epitope tags, followed by an enterokinase cleavage site
    552..3500    +  CDS            cas9: CAS9_CAMJE - Experimental evidence at protein level: Swiss-Prot protein existence level 1. CRISPR (clustered regularly interspaced short palindromic repeat) is an adaptive immune system that provides protection against mobile genetic elements (viruses, transposable elements and conjugative plasmids). CRISPR clusters contain spacers, sequences complementary to antecedent mobile elements, and target invading nucleic acids. CRISPR clusters are transcribed and processed into CRISPR RNA (crRNA). In type II CRISPR systems correct processing of pre-crRNA requires a trans- encoded small RNA (tracrRNA)
   3594..3911    +  CDS            CBX5 (fragment): CBX5_HUMAN - Also known as HP1A. Experimental evidence at protein level: Swiss-Prot protein existence level 1. Component of heterochromatin that recognizes and binds histone H3 tails methylated at 'Lys-9' (H3K9me), leading to epigenetic repression. In contrast, it is excluded from chromatin when 'Tyr-41' of histone H3 is phosphorylated (H3Y41ph). Can interact with lamin-B receptor (LBR). This interaction can contribute to the association of the heterochromatin with the inner nuclear membrane. Involved in the formation of functional kinetochore through interaction with MIS12 complex proteins. F
   3960..4008    +  polyA_signal   poly(A) signal: synthetic polyadenylation signal
   4020..4260    +  promoter       U6 promoter: RNA polymerase III promoter for human U6 snRNA
   4289..4361    +  misc_RNA       Cj gRNA scaffold: guide RNA scaffold for the Campylobacter jejuni CRISPR/Cas9 system (Kim et al., 2016)
   4376..4516    +  repeat_region  AAV2 ITR: inverted terminal repeat of adeno-associated virus serotype 2 inverted
   4521..4572    -  misc_feature   bom (fragment): basis of mobility region from pBR322
   4591..5046    +  rep_origin     f1 ori (sequence partly withheld): f1 bacteriophage origin of replication; arrow indicates direction of (+) strand synthesis
   5047..5096    -  misc_feature   bom (fragment): basis of mobility region from pBR322
   5198..5233    -  CDS            rop (fragment): Rop protein, which maintains plasmids at low copy number; rop
   5328..5432    +  promoter       AmpR promoter: bla
   5433..6293    +  CDS            AmpR: β-lactamase; bla; confers resistance to ampicillin, carbenicillin, and related antibiotics
   6464..7052    +  rep_origin     ori: high-copy-number ColE1/pMB1/pBR322/pUC origin of replication
