[The description below was written by a language model from this plasmid's Addgene catalogue record and pLannotate feature annotations shown in this document.]
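Description:
pBK1295-AAV-EFSNC-dCjCas9-HP1a(72-177) is an all-in-one AAV transfer plasmid for CRISPR-based epigenome editing in mammalian cells. The backbone is not named in the record. The annotated 7.1 kb sequence shows a high-copy ColE1/pUC-type origin, an f1 phage origin and an ampicillin resistance gene (β-lactamase) for propagation and selection in E. coli. The expression cargo sits between AAV2 inverted terminal repeats, which allow the intervening DNA to be packaged into recombinant AAV particles. One ITR is annotated as complete, while the other is detected only as short fragments in the sequencing result.

Within the ITRs, a compact EF-1α core promoter (catalogued as EF1a) drives a single fusion protein. It consists of an N-terminal 3xFLAG epitope tag, the Campylobacter jejuni Cas9 coding sequence, described by the depositor as the nuclease-dead form (dCjCas9), and a C-terminal fragment of human HP1α (CBX5) spanning amino acids 72–177. The transcript ends at a short synthetic polyadenylation signal. HP1α is a heterochromatin component linked to H3K9 methylation-associated repression, so tethering this truncated portion to dCas9 is intended to repress targeted loci without cutting DNA. A brief match to SV40 small t antigen upstream of the promoter is probably not a functional coding element.

Downstream, a human U6 Pol III promoter precedes the C. jejuni guide RNA scaffold, which is empty; a targeting spacer must be inserted by the user. The small size of CjCas9 and of the regulatory elements lets effector and guide cassette fit in one AAV genome. The associated work describes this platform as a proof of concept for neurodegenerative disorders.
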