Addgene plasmid #223140: pBK1295-AAV-EFSNC-dCjCas9-HP1a(72-177)
Purpose: Expression of truncated HP1a with dCjCas9 and empty gRNA scaffold
Depositing lab: Boris Kantor. Depositing organization: Duke University. Publication: All-in-one AAV-delivered epigenome-editing platform: proof-of-concept and therapeutic implications for neurodegenerative disorders. Kantor B, Odonovan B, Rittiner J, Hodgson D, Lindner N, Guerrero S, Dong W, Zhang A, Chiba-Falek O. bioRxiv [Preprint]. 2024 May 19:2023.04.14.536951. doi: 10.1101/2023.04.14.536951. PubMed 38798630.
Backbone
  Vector backbone: Unknown
  Vector type: Mammalian Expression, AAV, CRISPR
Growth in bacteria
  Bacterial resistance: Ampicillin, 100 μg/mL
  Growth temperature: 37°C
  Growth strain: NEB Stable
  Copy number: High Copy
Gene/Insert
  Gene/Insert name: HP1a (alt name: CBX5)
  Species: H. sapiens (human)
  Mutation: Encodes aa 72-177
  Entrez Gene: CBX5 (a.k.a. HEL25, HP1, HP1A, HP1alpha)
  Promoter: EF1a
  Tag / fusion protein: 3xFLAG (N terminal on backbone)
  Cloning method: Unknown
Terms and licenses: Academic/Nonprofit Terms; Industry Terms: Not Available to Industry
Depositor comments: Please visit https://doi.org/10.1101/2023.04.14.536951 for bioRxiv preprint.
How to cite: pBK1295-AAV-EFSNC-dCjCas9-HP1a(72-177) was a gift from Boris Kantor (Addgene plasmid # 223140 ; http://n2t.net/addgene:223140 ; RRID:Addgene_223140)
